Addgene plasmid #79815: pBCN155-MXMT
Purpose: CFP-based BiFC vector for plants (Positive control: MXMT)
Depositing lab: Yutaka Kodama & Masamitsu Wada. Depositing organization: Kyushu University. Publication: Simultaneous visualization of two protein complexes in a single plant cell using multicolor fluorescence complementation analysis. Kodama Y, Wada M. Plant Mol Biol. 2009 May;70(1-2):211-7. doi: 10.1007/s11103-009-9467-0. Epub 2009 Feb 14. PubMed 19219406.
Backbone
  Vector backbone: CaMV35S- sGFP(S65T)-NOS vector
  Backbone manufacturer: Chiu W
  Backbone size w/o insert (bp): 4180
  Modifications to backbone: cDNA fragments of CaMXMT1 (Uefuji et al. 2003) were subcloned into the BsrGI/NotI sites of pBCN155.
  Vector type: Plant Expression ; Reporter plasmid
Growth in bacteria
  Bacterial resistance: Ampicillin, 100 μg/mL
  Growth temperature: 37°C
  Growth strain: DH5alpha
  Copy number: Unknown
Gene/Insert
  Gene/Insert name: CaMXMT1 (alt name: MXMT)
  Species: Synthetic
  Insert size (bp): 1137
  Promoter: CaMV 35S promoter
  Tag / fusion protein: CN155/CFP (1–155) (N terminal on insert)
  Cloning method: Restriction Enzyme; 5′ cloning site BsrGⅠ (not destroyed); 3′ cloning site NotⅠ (not destroyed)
  Sequencing primers: 5′ TATATGTACAAGATGGAGCTCCAAGAAGTC; 3′ TATAGCGGCCGCTTACACGTCTGACTTCTC
Terms and licenses: Academic/Nonprofit Terms; Industry Terms: Not Available to Industry
How to cite: pBCN155-MXMT was a gift from Yutaka Kodama & Masamitsu Wada (Addgene plasmid # 79815 ; http://n2t.net/addgene:79815 ; RRID:Addgene_79815)
