[The description below was written by a language model from this plasmid's Addgene catalogue record and pLannotate feature annotations shown in this document.]
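Description:
pBCN155-MXMT is a plant expression plasmid for bimolecular fluorescence complementation (BiFC), built on the pUC-type CaMV35S-sGFP(S65T)-NOS vector and serving as a positive control in a CFP-based split-fluorophore system. It is propagated in E. coli through a high-copy ColE1/pUC-type origin with ampicillin selection (AmpR, β-lactamase, under its own promoter). Scattered lac promoter/operator, lacZα, lacI, rop and bom fragments are remnants of the cloning backbone with no role in plants. The feature table shows no T-DNA borders and no plant selectable marker, which suggests a plasmid delivered directly for transient expression rather than a binary vector, although the record does not state the delivery method.

The expression cassette is driven by the constitutive CaMV 35S promoter, followed by the tobacco mosaic virus Ω leader, a translational enhancer. It encodes CN155, the N-terminal fragment of cyan fluorescent protein (residues 1–155), fused to the N terminus of CaMXMT1. The annotation identifies CaMXMT1 as MXMT1 of Coffea arabica, even though the catalogue species field reads "Synthetic". The cDNA of about 1.1 kb was inserted between the BsrGI and NotI sites of the empty pBCN155 vector, both of which are retained, and the NOS terminator supplies the polyadenylation signal.

The CN155 fragment is not fluorescent by itself. Signal appears only when the fused protein associates with a partner carrying a complementary C-terminal fluorescent protein fragment, bringing the two halves together to rebuild the fluorophore. Its designation as a positive control implies that MXMT fusions reliably associate and give complementation when co-expressed with a matching construct. The associated work used multicolour complementation to visualise two protein complexes at once in a single plant cell.
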