Features (pLannotate 1.2.2; 20 found; start..end, strand, type, name):
     21..365     +  promoter       CaMV 35S promoter: strong constitutive promoter from cauliflower mosaic virus
    317..363     +  promoter       minimal CaMV 35S promoter: minimal 35S promoter from cauliflower mosaic virus
    385..440     +  misc_feature   TMV Ω: translational enhancer from the tobacco mosaic virus 5'-leader sequence (Gallie et al., 1988)
    442..459     -  misc_feature   MCS (fragment): pUC18/19 multiple cloning site
    466..924     +  CDS            Enhanced Cyan-Emitting GFP (fragment): Enhanced Cyan-Emitting GFP is a basic (constitutively fluorescent) cyan fluorescent protein published in 2002, derived from Aequorea victoria.
    934..2067    +  CDS            MXMT1: MXMT1_COFAR - Also known as CTS1 From Coffea arabica (Arabian coffee).
   2088..2340    +  terminator     NOS terminator: nopaline synthase terminator and poly(A) signal
   2341..2357    -  promoter       tet promoter (fragment): E. coli promoter for tetracycline efflux protein gene
   2396..2417    -  CDS            lacZα (fragment): LacZα fragment of β-galactosidase; lacZ fragment
   2437..2453    -  protein_bind   lac operator: The lac repressor binds to the lac operator to inhibit transcription in E. coli. This inhibition can be relieved by adding lactose or isopropyl-β-D-thiogalactopyranoside (IPTG). lac repressor encoded by lacI
   2461..2491    -  promoter       lac promoter: promoter for the E. coli lac operon
   2506..2527    -  protein_bind   CAP binding site: CAP binding activates transcription in the presence of cAMP. E. coli catabolite activator protein
   2540..2632    -  CDS            lacI (fragment): lac repressor; lacI; The lac repressor binds to the lac operator to inhibit transcription in E. coli. This inhibition can be relieved by adding lactose or isopropyl-β-D-thiogalactopyranoside (IPTG).
   2815..3403    -  rep_origin     ori: high-copy-number ColE1/pMB1/pBR322/pUC origin of replication
   3574..4434    -  CDS            AmpR: β-lactamase; bla; confers resistance to ampicillin, carbenicillin, and related antibiotics
   4435..4539    -  promoter       AmpR promoter: bla
   4634..4669    +  CDS            rop (fragment): Rop protein, which maintains plasmids at low copy number; rop
   4771..4870    +  misc_feature   bom (fragment): basis of mobility region from pBR322
   4876..5030    -  CDS            lacZα (fragment): LacZα fragment of β-galactosidase; lacZ fragment
   5033..5069    -  misc_feature   MCS (fragment): pUC18/19 multiple cloning site
>Addgene plasmid #79815 | pBCN155-MXMT | depositor full sequence | sequence record 149499 | pBCN155-MXMT sequence 5070 bps
CTCAGAAGACCGAGGGCTATTGAGACTTTTCAACAAAGGGTAATATCGGGAAACCTCCTCGGATTCCATT
GCCCAGCTATCTGTCACTTATCGAAAGGACAGTAGAAAAGGAAGGTGGCTCCTACAAATGCCATCATTGC
GATAAAGGAAAGGCTATCGTTCAAGATGCCTCTACCGACAGTGGTCCCAAAGATGGACCCCCACCCACGA
GGAACATCGTGGAAAAAGAAGACGTTCCAACCACGTCTTCAAAGCAAGTGGATTGATGTGATATCTCCAC
TGACGTAAGGGATGACGCACAATCCCACTATCCTTCGCAAGACCCTTCCTCTATATAAGGAAGTTCATTT
CATTTGGAGAGGACAGGCTTCTTGAGATCCTTCAACAATTACCAACAACAACAAACAACAAACAACATTA
CAATTACTATTTACAATTACAGTCGACTCTAGAGGATCCATGGTGAGCAAGGGCGAGGAGCTGTTCACCG
GGGTGGTGCCCATCCTGGTCGAGCTGGACGGCGACGTAAACGGCCACAAGTTCAGCGTGTCCGGCGAGGG
CGAGGGCGATGCCACCTACGGCAAGCTGACCCTGAAGTTCATCTGCACCACCGGCAAGCTGCCCGTGCCC
TGGCCCACCCTCGTGACCACCCTGACCTGGGGCGTGCAGTGCTTCAGCCGCTACCCCGACCACATGAAGC
AGCACGACTTCTTCAAGTCCGCCATGCCCGAAGGCTACGTCCAGGAGCGCACCATCTTCTTCAAGGACGA
CGGCAACTACAAGACCCGCGCCGAGGTGAAGTTCGAGGGCGACACCCTGGTGAACCGCATCGAGCTGAAG
GGCATCGACTTCAAGGAGGACGGCAACATCCTGGGGCACAAGCTGGAGTACAACTACATCAGCCACAACG
TCTATATCACCGCCCTGTACAAGATGGAGCTCCAAGAAGTCCTGCATATGAATGAAGGTGAAGGCGATAC
AAGCTACGCCAAGAATGCATCCTACAATCTGGCTCTTGCCAAGGTGAAACCTTTCCTTGAACAATGCATA
CGAGAATTGTTGCGGGCCAACTTGCCCAACATCAACAAGTGCATTAAAGTTGCGGATTTGGGATGCGCTT
CTGGACCAAACACACTTTTAACAGTGCGGGACATTGTGCAAAGTATTGACAAAGTTGGCCAGGAAGAGAA
GAATGAATTAGAACGTCCCACCATTCAGATTTTTCTGAATGATCTTTTCCAAAATGATTTCAATTCGGTT
TTCAAGTTGCTGCCAAGCTTCTACCGCAAACTCGAGAAAGAAAATGGACGCAAGATAGGATCGTGCCTAA
TAAGCGCAATGCCTGGCTCTTTCTACGGCAGACTCTTCCCCGAGGAGTCCATGCATTTTTTGCACTCTTG
TTACAGTGTTCATTGGTTATCTCAGGTTCCCAGCGGTTTGGTGATTGAATTGGGGATTGGTGCAAACAAA
GGGAGTATTTACTCTTCCAAAGGATGTCGTCCGCCCGTCCAGAAGGCATATTTGGATCAATTTACGAAAG
ATTTTACCACATTTCTAAGGATTCATTCGAAAGAGTTGTTTTCACGTGGCCGAATGCTCCTTACCTGCAT
TTGTAAAGTAGATGAATTCGACGAACCGAATCCCCTAGACTTACTTGACATGGCAATAAACGACTTGATT
GTTGAGGGACTTCTGGAGGAAGAAAAATTGGATAGTTTCAATATTCCATTCTTTACACCTTCAGCAGAAG
AAGTAAAGTGCATAGTTGAGGAGGAAGGTTCTTGCGAAATTTTATATCTGGAGACTTTTAAGGCCCATTA
TGATGCTGCCTTCTCTATTGATGATGATTACCCAGTAAGATCCCATGAACAAATTAAAGCAGAGTATGTG
GCATCATTAATTAGATCAGTTTACGAACCCATCCTCGCAAGTCATTTTGGAGAAGCTATTATGCCTGACT
TATTCCACAGGCTTGCGAAGCATGCAGCAAAGGTTCTCCACATGGGCAAAGGCTGCTATAATAATCTTAT
CATTTCTCTCGCCAAAAAGCCAGAGAAGTCAGACGTGTAAGCGGCCGCCCGGCTGCAGATCGTTCAAACA
TTTGGCAATAAAGTTTCTTAAGATTGAATCCTGTTGCCGGTCTTGCGATGATTATCATATAATTTCTGTT
GAATTACGTTAAGCATGTAATAATTAACATGTAATGCATGACGTTATTTATGAGATGGGTTTTTATGATT
AGAGTCCCGCAATTATACATTTAATACGCGATAGAAAACAAAATATAGCGCGCAAACTAGGATAAATTAT
CGCGCGCGGTGTCATCTATGTTACTAGATCCGATGATAAGCTGTCAAACATAGAATTCGTAATCATGGTC
ATAGCTGTTTCCTGTGTGAATTCGTAATCATGGTCATAGCTGTTTCCTGTGTGAAATTGTTATCCGCTCA
CAATTCCACACAACATACGAGCCGGAAGCATAAAGTGTAAAGCCTGGGGTGCCTAATGAGTGAGCTAACT
CACATTAATTGCGTTGCGCTCACTGCCCGCTTTCCAGTCGGGAAACCTGTCGTGCCAGCTGCATTAATGA
ATCGGCCAACGCGCGGGGAGAGGCGGTTTGCGTATTGGGCGCTCTTCCGCTTCCTCGCTCACTGACTCGC
TGCGCTCGGTCGTTCGGCTGCGGCGAGCGGTATCAGCTCACTCAAAGGCGGTAATACGGTTATCCACAGA
ATCAGGGGATAACGCAGGAAAGAACATGTGAGCAAAAGGCCAGCAAAAGGCCAGGAACCGTAAAAAGGCC
GCGTTGCTGGCGTTTTTCCATAGGCTCCGCCCCCCTGACGAGCATCACAAAAATCGACGCTCAAGTCAGA
GGTGGCGAAACCCGACAGGACTATAAAGATACCAGGCGTTTCCCCCTGGAAGCTCCCTCGTGCGCTCTCC
TGTTCCGACCCTGCCGCTTACCGGATACCTGTCCGCCTTTCTCCCTTCGGGAAGCGTGGCGCTTTCTCAT
AGCTCACGCTGTAGGTATCTCAGTTCGGTGTAGGTCGTTCGCTCCAAGCTGGGCTGTGTGCACGAACCCC
CCGTTCAGCCCGACCGCTGCGCCTTATCCGGTAACTATCGTCTTGAGTCCAACCCGGTAAGACACGACTT
ATCGCCACTGGCAGCAGCCACTGGTAACAGGATTAGCAGAGCGAGGTATGTAGGCGGTGCTACAGAGTTC
TTGAAGTGGTGGCCTAACTACGGCTACACTAGAAGAACAGTATTTGGTATCTGCGCTCTGCTGAAGCCAG
TTACCTTCGGAAAAAGAGTTGGTAGCTCTTGATCCGGCAAACAAACCACCGCTGGTAGCGGTGGTTTTTT
TGTTTGCAAGCAGCAGATTACGCGCAGAAAAAAAGGATCTCAAGAAGATCCTTTGATCTTTTCTACGGGG
TCTGACGCTCAGTGGAACGAAAACTCACGTTAAGGGATTTTGGTCATGAGATTATCAAAAAGGATCTTCA
CCTAGATCCTTTTAAATTAAAAATGAAGTTTTAAATCAATCTAAAGTATATATGAGTAAACTTGGTCTGA
CAGTTACCAATGCTTAATCAGTGAGGCACCTATCTCAGCGATCTGTCTATTTCGTTCATCCATAGTTGCC
TGACTCCCCGTCGTGTAGATAACTACGATACGGGAGGGCTTACCATCTGGCCCCAGTGCTGCAATGATAC
CGCGAGACCCACGCTCACCGGCTCCAGATTTATCAGCAATAAACCAGCCAGCCGGAAGGGCCGAGCGCAG
AAGTGGTCCTGCAACTTTATCCGCCTCCATCCAGTCTATTAATTGTTGCCGGGAAGCTAGAGTAAGTAGT
TCGCCAGTTAATAGTTTGCGCAACGTTGTTGCCATTGCTACAGGCATCGTGGTGTCACGCTCGTCGTTTG
GTATGGCTTCATTCAGCTCCGGTTCCCAACGATCAAGGCGAGTTACATGATCCCCCATGTTGTGCAAAAA
AGCGGTTAGCTCCTTCGGTCCTCCGATCGTTGTCAGAAGTAAGTTGGCCGCAGTGTTATCACTCATGGTT
ATGGCAGCACTGCATAATTCTCTTACTGTCATGCCATCCGTAAGATGCTTTTCTGTGACTGGTGAGTACT
CAACCAAGTCATTCTGAGAATAGTGTATGCGGCGACCGAGTTGCTCTTGCCCGGCGTCAATACGGGATAA
TACCGCGCCACATAGCAGAACTTTAAAAGTGCTCATCATTGGAAAACGTTCTTCGGGGCGAAAACTCTCA
AGGATCTTACCGCTGTTGAGATCCAGTTCGATGTAACCCACTCGTGCACCCAACTGATCTTCAGCATCTT
TTACTTTCACCAGCGTTTCTGGGTGAGCAAAAACAGGAAGGCAAAATGCCGCAAAAAAGGGAATAAGGGC
GACACGGAAATGTTGAATACTCATACTCTTCCTTTTTCAATATTATTGAAGCATTTATCAGGGTTATTGT
CTCATGAGCGGATACATATTTGAATGTATTTAGAAAAATAAACAAATAGGGGTTCCGCGCACATTTCCCC
GAAAAGTGCCACCTGACGTCTAAGAAACCATTATTATCATGACATTAACCTATAAAAATAGGCGTATCAC
GAGGCCCTTTCGTCTCGCGCGTTTCGGTGATGACGGTGAAAACCTCTGACACATGCAGCTCCCGGAGACG
GTCACAGCTTGTCTGTAAGCGGATGCCGGGAGCAGACAAGCCCGTCAGGGCGCGTCAGCGGGTGTTGGCG
GGTGTCGGGGCTGGCTTAACTATGCGGCATCAGAGCAGATTGTACTGAGAGTGCACCATATGCGGTGTGA
AATACCGCACAGATGCGTAAGGAGAAAATACCGCATCAGGCGCCATTCGCCATTCAGGCTGCGCAACTGT
TGGGAAGGGCGATCGGTGCGGGCCTCTTCGCTATTACGCCAGCTGGCGAAAGGGGGATGTGCTGCAAGGC
GATTAAGTTGGGTAACGCCAGGGTTTTCCCAGTCACGACGTTGTAAAACGACGGCCAGTGCCAAGCTTGC
ATGCCTGCAGGTCGATCTAGAGGATCCCCC
