>Addgene plasmid #79815 | pBCN155-MXMT | addgene partial sequence | sequence record 157109 | 35S-promoter 5'-CTATCCTTCGCAAGACCCTTC-3'
TTTGGAGAGGACAGGCTTCTTGAGATCCTTCAACAATTACCAACAACAACAAACAACAAACAACATTACA
ATTACTATTTACAATTACAGTCGACTCTAGAGGATCCATGGTGAGCAAGGGCGAGGAGCTGTTCACCGGG
GTGGTGCCCATCCTGGTCGAGCTGGACGGCGACGTAAACGGCCACAAGTTCAGCGTGTCCGGCGAGGGCG
AGGGCGATGCCACCTACGGCAAGCTGACCCTGAAGTTCATCTGCACCACCGGCAAGCTGCCCGTGCCCTG
GCCCACCCTCGTGACCACCCTGACCTGGGGCGTGCAGTGCTTCAGCCGCTACCCCGACCACATGAAGCAG
CACGACTTCTTCAAGTCCGCCATGCCCGAAGGCTACGTCCAGGAGCGCACCATCTTCTTCAAGGACGACG
GCAACTACAAGACCCGCGCCGAGGTGAAGTTCGAGGGCGACACCCTGGTGAACCGCATCGAGCTGAAGGG
CATCGACTTCAAGGAGGACGGCAACATCCTGGGGCACAAGCTGGAGTACAACTACATCAGCCACAACGTC
TATATCACCGCCCTGTACAAGATGGAGCTCCAAGAAGTCCTGCATATGAATGAAGGTGAAGGCGATACAA
GCTACGCCAAGAATGCATCCTACAATCTGGCTCTTGCCAAGGTGAAACCTTTCCTTGAACAATGCATACG
AGAATTGTTGCGGGCCAACTTGCCCAACATCAACAAGTGCATTAAAGTTGCGGATTTGGGATGCGCTTCT
GGACCAAACACACTTTTAACAGTGCGGGACATTGTGCAAAGTATTGACAAAGTTGGCCAGGAAGAGAAGA
ATGAATTAGAACGTCCCACCATTCAGATTTTTCTGAATGATCTTTTCCAAAATGATTTCAATTCGGTTTT
CAAGTTGCTGCCAAGCTTCTACCGCAAACTCGAGAAAGAAAATGGACGCAAGATAGGATCGTGCCTAATA
AGCGCAATGCCTGGCTCTTTCTACGGCAGACTCTTCCCCGAGGAGTCCATGCATTTTTTGCACTCT
