>Addgene plasmid #79815 | pBCN155-MXMT | addgene partial sequence | sequence record 157110 | NOSterm-R 5'-attgccaaatgtttgaacga-3'
CGTCTGACTTCTCTGGCTTTTTGGCGAGAGAAATGATAAGATTATTATAGCAGCCTTTGCCCATGTGGAG
AACCTTTGCTGCATGCTTCGCAAGCCTGTGGAATAAGTCAGGCATAATAGCTTCTCCAAAATGACTTGCG
AGGATGGGTTCGTAAACTGATCTAATTAATGATGCCACATACTCTGCTTTAATTTGTTCATGGGATCTTA
CTGGGTAATCATCATCAATAGAGAAGGCAGCATCATAATGGGCCTTAAAAGTCTCCAGATATAAAATTTC
GCAAGAACCTTCCTCCTCAACTATGCACTTTACTTCTTCTGCTGAAGGTGTAAAGAATGGAATATTGAAA
CTATCCAATTTTTCTTCCTCCAGAAGTCCCTCAACAATCAAGTCGTTTATTGCCATGTCAAGTAAGTCTA
GGGGATTCGGTTCGTCGAATTCATCTACTTTACAAATGCAGGTAAGGAGCATTCGGCCACGTGAAAACAA
CTCTTTCGAATGAATCCTTAGAAATGTGGTAAAATCTTTCGTAAATTGATCCAAATATGCCTTCTGGACG
GGCGGACGACATCCTTTGGAAGAGTAAATACTCCCTTTGTTTGCACCAATCCCCAATTCAATCACCAAAC
CGCTGGGAACCTGAGATAACCAATGAACACTGTAACAAGAGTGCAAAAAATGCATGGACTCCTCGGGGAA
GAGTCTGCCGTAGAAAGAGCCAGGCATTGCGCTTATTAGGCACGATCCTATCTTGCGTCCATTTTCTTTC
TCGAGTTTGCGGTAGAAGCTTGGCAGCAACTTGAAAACCGAATTGAAATCATTTTGGAAAAGATCATTCA
GAAAAATCTGAATGGTGGGACGTTCTAATTCATTCTTCTCTTCCTGGCCAACTTTGTCAATACTTTGCAC
AATGTCCCGCACTGTTAAA
